>Addgene plasmid #45618 | pSARSF534-3 | depositor full sequence | sequence record 63939 | pSARSF534-3
TAATACGACTCACTATAGGGGAATTGTGAGCGGATAACAATTCCCCTGTAGAAATAATTTTGTTTAACTT
TAATAAGGAGATATACCATGGGCAGCAGCCATCATCATCATCATCACAGCAGCGGCCTGGTGCCGCGCGG
CAGCCATATGATCAAAATAGCCACACGTAAATATTTAGGCAAACAAAATGTCTATGACATTGGAGTTGAG
CGCGACCATAATTTTGCACTCAAAAATGGCTTCATAGCTTCTAATTGTTATGGTGTTCAATGCTTTTCTA
GATATCCGGATCATATGAAACGGCATGACTTTTTCAAGAGTGCCATGCCCGAAGGTTATGTACAGGAACG
CACTATATCTTTCAAAGATGACGGGAACTACAAGACGCGTGCTGAAGTCAAGTTTGAAGGTGATACCCTT
GTTAATCGTATCGAGTTAAAAGGTATTGATTTTAAAGAAGATGGAAACATTCTCGGACACAAACTCGAGT
ACAACTATAACTCACACAATGTATACATCACGGCAGACAAACAAAAGAATGGAATCAAAGCTAACTTCAA
AATTCGCCACAACATTGAAGATGGATCTGTTCAACTAGCAGACCATTATCAACAAAATACTCCAATTGGC
GATGGCCCTGTCCTTTTACCAGACAACCATTACCTGTCGACACAATCTGCCCTTTCGAAAGATCCCAACG
AAAAGCGTGACCACATGGTCCTTCTTGAGTTTGTAACTGCTGCTGGGTTGACTTAAGCTTGCGGCCGCAC
TCGAGTCTGGTAAAGAAACCGCTGCTGCGAAATTTGAACGCCAGCACATGGACTCGTCTACTAGCGCAGC
TTAATTAACCTAGGCTGCTGCCACCGCTGAGCAATAACTAGCATAACCCCTTGGGGCCTCTAAACGGGTC
TTGAGGGGTTTTTTGCTGAAACCTCAGGCATTTGAGAAGCACACGGTCACACTGCTTCCGGTAGTCAATA
AACCGGTAAACCAGCAATAGACATAAGCGGCTATTTAACGACCCTGCCCTGAACCGACGACAAGCTGACG
ACCGGGTCTCCGCAAGTGGCACTTTTCGGGGAAATGTGCGCGGAACCCCTATTTGTTTATTTTTCTAAAT
ACATTCAAATATGTATCCGCTCATGAATTAATTCTTAGAAAAACTCATCGAGCATCAAATGAAACTGCAA
TTTATTCATATCAGGATTATCAATACCATATTTTTGAAAAAGCCGTTTCTGTAATGAAGGAGAAAACTCA
CCGAGGCAGTTCCATAGGATGGCAAGATCCTGGTATCGGTCTGCGATTCCGACTCGTCCAACATCAATAC
AACCTATTAATTTCCCCTCGTCAAAAATAAGGTTATCAAGTGAGAAATCACCATGAGTGACGACTGAATC
CGGTGAGAATGGCAAAAGTTTATGCATTTCTTTCCAGACTTGTTCAACAGGCCAGCCATTACGCTCGTCA
TCAAAATCACTCGCATCAACCAAACCGTTATTCATTCGTGATTGCGCCTGAGCGAGACGAAATACGCGGT
CGCTGTTAAAAGGACAATTACAAACAGGAATCGAATGCAACCGGCGCAGGAACACTGCCAGCGCATCAAC
AATATTTTCACCTGAATCAGGATATTCTTCTAATACCTGGAATGCTGTTTTCCCGGGGATCGCAGTGGTG
AGTAACCATGCATCATCAGGAGTACGGATAAAATGCTTGATGGTCGGAAGAGGCATAAATTCCGTCAGCC
AGTTTAGTCTGACCATCTCATCTGTAACATCATTGGCAACGCTACCTTTGCCATGTTTCAGAAACAACTC
TGGCGCATCGGGCTTCCCATACAATCGATAGATTGTCGCACCTGATTGCCCGACATTATCGCGAGCCCAT
TTATACCCATATAAATCAGCATCCATGTTGGAATTTAATCGCGGCCTAGAGCAAGACGTTTCCCGTTGAA
TATGGCTCATACTCTTCCTTTTTCAATATTATTGAAGCATTTATCAGGGTTATTGTCTCATGAGCGGATA
CATATTTGAATGTATTTAGAAAAATAAACAAATAGGCATGCAGCGCTCTTCCGCTTCCTCGCTCACTGAC
TCGCTACGCTCGGTCGTTCGACTGCGGCGAGCGGTGTCAGCTCACTCAAAAGCGGTAATACGGTTATCCA
CAGAATCAGGGGATAAAGCCGGAAAGAACATGTGAGCAAAAAGCAAAGCACCGGAAGAAGCCAACGCCGC
AGGCGTTTTTCCATAGGCTCCGCCCCCCTGACGAGCATCACAAAAATCGACGCTCAAGCCAGAGGTGGCG
AAACCCGACAGGACTATAAAGATACCAGGCGTTTCCCCCTGGAAGCTCCCTCGTGCGCTCTCCTGTTCCG
ACCCTGCCGCTTACCGGATACCTGTCCGCCTTTCTCCCTTCGGGAAGCGTGGCGCTTTCTCATAGCTCAC
GCTGTTGGTATCTCAGTTCGGTGTAGGTCGTTCGCTCCAAGCTGGGCTGTGTGCACGAACCCCCCGTTCA
GCCCGACCGCTGCGCCTTATCCGGTAACTATCGTCTTGAGTCCAACCCGGTAAGACACGACTTATCGCCA
CTGGCAGCAGCCATTGGTAACTGATTTAGAGGACTTTGTCTTGAAGTTATGCACCTGTTAAGGCTAAACT
GAAAGAACAGATTTTGGTGAGTGCGGTCCTCCAACCCACTTACCTTGGTTCAAAGAGTTGGTAGCTCAGC
GAACCTTGAGAAAACCACCGTTGGTAGCGGTGGTTTTTCTTTATTTATGAGATGATGAATCAATCGGTCT
ATCAAGTCAACGAACAGCTATTCCGTTACTCTAGATTTCAGTGCAATTTATCTCTTCAAATGTAGCACCT
GAAGTCAGCCCCATACGATATAAGTTGTAATTCTCATGTTAGTCATGCCCCGCGCCCACCGGAAGGAGCT
GACTGGGTTGAAGGCTCTCAAGGGCATCGGTCGAGATCCCGGTGCCTAATGAGTGAGCTAACTTACATTA
ATTGCGTTGCGCTCACTGCCCGCTTTCCAGTCGGGAAACCTGTCGTGCCAGCTGCATTAATGAATCGGCC
AACGCGCGGGGAGAGGCGGTTTGCGTATTGGGCGCCAGGGTGGTTTTTCTTTTCACCAGTGAGACGGGCA
ACAGCTGATTGCCCTTCACCGCCTGGCCCTGAGAGAGTTGCAGCAAGCGGTCCACGCTGGTTTGCCCCAG
CAGGCGAAAATCCTGTTTGATGGTGGTTAACGGCGGGATATAACATGAGCTGTCTTCGGTATCGTCGTAT
CCCACTACCGAGATGTCCGCACCAACGCGCAGCCCGGACTCGGTAATGGCGCGCATTGCGCCCAGCGCCA
TCTGATCGTTGGCAACCAGCATCGCAGTGGGAACGATGCCCTCATTCAGCATTTGCATGGTTTGTTGAAA
ACCGGACATGGCACTCCAGTCGCCTTCCCGTTCCGCTATCGGCTGAATTTGATTGCGAGTGAGATATTTA
TGCCAGCCAGCCAGACGCAGACGCGCCGAGACAGAACTTAATGGGCCCGCTAACAGCGCGATTTGCTGGT
GACCCAATGCGACCAGATGCTCCACGCCCAGTCGCGTACCGTCTTCATGGGAGAAAATAATACTGTTGAT
GGGTGTCTGGTCAGAGACATCAAGAAATAACGCCGGAACATTAGTGCAGGCAGCTTCCACAGCAATGGCA
TCCTGGTCATCCAGCGGATAGTTAATGATCAGCCCACTGACGCGTTGCGCGAGAAGATTGTGCACCGCCG
CTTTACAGGCTTCGACGCCGCTTCGTTCTACCATCGACACCACCACGCTGGCACCCAGTTGATCGGCGCG
AGATTTAATCGCCGCGACAATTTGCGACGGCGCGTGCAGGGCCAGACTGGAGGTGGCAACGCCAATCAGC
AACGACTGTTTGCCCGCCAGTTGTTGTGCCACGCGGTTGGGAATGTAATTCAGCTCCGCCATCGCCGCTT
CCACTTTTTCCCGCGTTTTCGCAGAAACGTGGCTGGCCTGGTTCACCACGCGGGAAACGGTCTGATAAGA
GACACCGGCATACTCTGCGACATCGTATAACGTTACTGGTTTCACATTCACCACCCTGAATTGACTCTCT
TCCGGGCGCTATCATGCCATACCGCGAAAGGTTTTGCGCCATTCGATGGTGTCCGGGATCTCGACGCTCT
CCCTTATGCGACTCCTGCATTAGGAAAT
Features (pLannotate 1.2.2; 18 found; start..end, strand, type, name):
      1..19      +  promoter       T7 promoter: promoter for bacteriophage T7 RNA polymerase
     20..44      +  protein_bind   lac operator: The lac repressor binds to the lac operator to inhibit transcription in E. coli. This inhibition can be relieved by adding lactose or isopropyl-β-D-thiogalactopyranoside (IPTG). lac repressor encoded by lacI
     59..81      +  RBS            RBS: efficient ribosome binding site from bacteriophage T7 gene 10 (Olins and Rangwala, 1989)
    100..116     +  CDS            capTEV™ (fragment): composite tag for in vivo biotinylation, TEV protease cleavage, and 6xHis tagging
    127..144     +  CDS            thrombin site: thrombin recognition and cleavage site
    259..750     +  CDS            Trp-less GFP (fragment): Trp-less GFP is a fluorescent protein published in 2012, derived from Aequorea victoria.
    782..823     +  CDS            S-Tag (fragment): affinity and epitope tag derived from pancreatic ribonuclease A
    853..870     +  CDS            SET1 (fragment): solubility-enhancement tag derived from T7 phage gene 10B
    878..925     +  terminator     T7 terminator: transcription terminator for bacteriophage T7 RNA polymerase
   1089..1146    +  promoter       AmpR promoter (fragment): bla
   1155..1970    -  CDS            KanR: aminoglycoside phosphotransferase; aph(3')-Ia; confers resistance to kanamycin in bacteria or G418 (Geneticin®) in eukaryotes
   1971..2062    -  promoter       AmpR promoter: bla
   2078..2827    -  rep_origin     RSF ori: Plasmids containing the RSF 1030 origin of replication can be propagated in E. coli cells that contain additional plasmids with compatible origins.
   2910..2974    -  CDS            TcR (fragment): tetracycline efflux protein; tet; confers resistance to tetracycline
   2989..3010    -  protein_bind   CAP binding site: CAP binding activates transcription in the presence of cAMP. E. coli catabolite activator protein
   3023..4105    -  CDS            lacI: lac repressor; lacI; The lac repressor binds to the lac operator to inhibit transcription in E. coli. This inhibition can be relieved by adding lactose or isopropyl-β-D-thiogalactopyranoside (IPTG).
   4106..4183    -  promoter       lacI promoter: lacI
   4191..4226    -  CDS            TcR (fragment): tetracycline efflux protein; tet; confers resistance to tetracycline
