[The description below was written by a language model from this plasmid's Addgene catalogue record and pLannotate feature annotations shown in this document.]
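Description:
pSARSF534-3 is a bacterial expression plasmid built on the Novagen pRSFDuet-1 backbone, about 4.2 kb in total. It replicates from the RSF1030 origin, which is compatible with other common origins and so allows it to be maintained alongside a second expression plasmid in the same E. coli cell. Selection is by kanamycin through the aminoglycoside phosphotransferase gene. The plasmid also carries lacI with its own promoter. The lac repressor acts on the lac operator placed just downstream of the T7 promoter, keeping transcription off until IPTG is added in a host that supplies T7 RNA polymerase.

The 669 bp insert, cloned between NdeI and HindIII, encodes the 35-residue C-terminal intein fragment of the Nostoc punctiforme DnaE split intein (NpuDnaE C35) fused to a C-terminal fragment of split GFP, with an N-terminal hexahistidine tag. The feature table places a His-tag-like segment and a thrombin cleavage site ahead of the GFP-derived coding region. It also shows a T7 gene 10 ribosome binding site upstream and the T7 terminator downstream. The short S-Tag, SET1 and tetracycline-resistance hits appear to be backbone remnants or partial matches rather than functional parts. The intein segment itself is not annotated. The GFP portion carries a chromophore change from SYG to CYG, which puts a cysteine at the first chromophore position; the record does not state why.

The associated work concerns intein-mediated protein splicing and domain swapping. The construct is presumably meant to be co-expressed with a partner carrying the N-terminal intein and GFP fragments, so that trans-splicing would rebuild GFP as a fluorescent readout, although the record does not name that partner.
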