Addgene plasmid #45618: pSARSF534-3
Depositing lab: Hideo Iwai. Depositing organization: University of Helsinki, Institute of Biotechnology. Publication: Intermolecular domain swapping induces intein-mediated protein alternative splicing. Aranko AS, Oeemig JS, Kajander T, Iwai H. Nat Chem Biol. 2013 Aug 25. doi: 10.1038/nchembio.1320. PubMed 23974115.
Backbone
  Vector backbone: pRSFDuet-1
  Backbone manufacturer: Novagen
  Backbone size w/o insert (bp): 3559
  Total vector size (bp): 4228
  Vector type: Bacterial Expression
Growth in bacteria
  Bacterial resistance: Kanamycin, 50 μg/mL
  Growth temperature: 37°C
  Growth strain: DH5alpha
  Copy number: High Copy
Gene/Insert
  Gene/Insert name: NpuDnaEC35-GFP_C (alt name: C-intein of NpuDnaE fused to C-terminal fragment of split GFP)
  Species: Nostoc punctiforme
  Insert size (bp): 669
  Mutation: SYG->CYG in chromophore
  Promoter: T7
  Tag / fusion protein: H6 (N terminal on insert)
  Cloning method: Restriction Enzyme; 5′ cloning site NdeI (not destroyed); 3′ cloning site HindIII (not destroyed)
  Sequencing primers: 5′ T7; 3′ T7term
Terms and licenses: Academic/Nonprofit Terms; Industry Terms: Not Available to Industry
How to cite: pSARSF534-3 was a gift from Hideo Iwai (Addgene plasmid # 45618 ; http://n2t.net/addgene:45618 ; RRID:Addgene_45618)
