>Addgene plasmid #45618 | pSARSF534-3 | addgene partial sequence | sequence record 70829 | T7 5'-TAATACGACTCACTATAGGG-3'
ATAATTTTGTTTAACTTTAATAAGGAGATATACCATGGGCAGCAGCCATCATCATCATCATCACAGCAGC
GGCCTGGTGCCGCGCGGCAGCCATATGATCAAAATAGCCACACGTAAATATTTAGGCAAACAAAATGTCT
ATGACATTGGAGTTGAGCGCGACCATAATTTTGCACTCAAAAATGGCTTCATAGCTTCTAATTGTTATGG
TGTTCAATGCTTTTCTAGATATCCGGATCATATGAAACGGCATGACTTTTTCAAGAGTGCCATGCCCGAA
GGTTATGTACAGGAACGCACTATATCTTTCAAAGATGACGGGAACTACAAGACGCGTGCTGAAGTCAAGT
TTGAAGGTGATACCCTTGTTAATCGTATCGAGTTAAAAGGTATTGATTTTAAAGAAGATGGAAACATTCT
CGGACACAAACTCGAGTACAACTATAACTCACACAATGTATACATCACGGCAGACAAACAAAAGAATGGA
ATCAAAGCTAACTTCAAAATTCGCCACAACATTGAAGATGGATCTGTTCAACTAGCAGACCATTATCAAC
AAAATACTCCAATTGGCGATGGCCCTGTCCTTTTACCAGACAACCATTACCTGTCGACACAATCTGCCCT
TTCGAAAGATCCCAACGAAAAGCGTGACCACATGGTCCTTCTTGAGTTTGTAACTGCTGCTGGGTTGACT
TAAGCTTGCGGCCGCACTCGAGTCTGGTAAAGAAACCGCTGCTGCGAAATTTGAACGCCAGCACATGGAC
TCGTCTACTAGCGCAGCTTAATTAACCTAGGCTGCTGCCACCGCTGAGCAATAACTAGCATAACCCCTTG
GGGCCTCTAAACGGGTCTTGAGGGGTTTTTTGCTGA
